>Addgene plasmid #34415 | KHBD00289 | depositor partial sequence | sequence record 40982 | KHBD00289 sequence 2058 bps
ATGGACGCCGCCGTACCGGATCCCGCGCTCCTGGCGATGAACAAGCTGAACAAGGGCTCCAAGTGCCGAG
CCTGTCTATCGGTGGACAGGAAAACCGTGCAGTTGAACGCCGAGGTGCCCAACCTGCAAAAGACGCGTAC
CTACGCCCAGAGCCTGAAGCAGTGCACCAACCTGGACCTGCGGGTCATTAGTCCAGGTGGCTACCTGTGG
CCGATGCAAATCTGCGTGCGCTGCTGTCGCGCCCTGGAGGTGGCTATGCACTTTGTCGAAATGGCCCTGG
AATCGAATCTCAAGCTCCAAGCCGAAGCCAAAAGCGTAAAGCTGCCCAGTCCCACTGGAGAGCTTAAACG
AAAGGCCAGCAACGAAACGATACCATGGAATCAGTTTAGCCAGGAGTTCGAGCAGTTTGTCGAGGGCTAT
GAGGGTCCCATCGAGGAGAATGTCCTCTATATGCGAGGAACCAAGGTGCCGCGGCTGGATGTCGACGCTT
CTTCGAGCAGCGAGACAGCGCCAAGGGAAGATGAAGTAATACTCTTCGACGTCAAGTATGACACCAATGA
TCTGGAGGAGGAGGACGAGAACGACGGCTCGGATGCCAAGAACAATGAGACCTTCTTCGAGAACAGTATT
ACACCTGGAGAGTCAGTTATGGTCGTCTCAGTCGCGGAAAAAGCTGTCGAGAATAATAACAATTATAATT
TCAATAACAAAAACGGCGATGTGACGGACGAGGAGTGCGACCTTATACAACGCGCTCTGGAGATGACTCT
AAACGACGATGGCTGTAGCCAAAGTCCCAAGAACGAGGCCAGCAATGAAACTCAGCTGAAATCCAATGGA
ATAGAGGTCTCATCGCCACTCTTTATTAAGCTGGCCACGACTAGCAGCACGACGGGTAATATACCCATTC
TGAAATGCAACATTTGCCAATACACGCATACCGATGCGGAGCAGTTAAAAATTCACTACAAAAGTATTCA
CAAGATTTCTATGATGGAAGACGATATAATTGGCCTAAACAAAAATCAAAACTTCAAGTGCCGACCTTGC
AATAGTTATGAGACGAAAGACAGGTCTGAAATGCAGAAGCATCTCATCGATCACCACAAAATAGATGGTG
ATTTTGAAATGTACTGTTATATGCAAGCAAACTGCCCGGCTTGCGACAGGATCTTCAAGGATCAGCGCTC
GGCTAGAAAACATTACACCCGGGTGCACACTCCGGTGCAAATTGCGGTGTCACCAACAGAATCATATGCC
TGCACGGCATGCGATAAGGTGTTCAACCAGAAGGCCAGCCTGCACAGCCATCAGCGTTTCTGTCAGGTGA
AGGATGTCGTGCATTGCAGCTTCTGCGATCAACAGTTCAACAGCATGCGCAAGTACGAGCTACACTTGCA
GCAACTCCATGCCGTGGAAACAGTACACGAGTGCGAGATCTGCCGGCGTAGCTTCAAAAGCGCCGAAACC
CTAACGATGCATCGCAAGCGGCACTCGGAGCGGCACTACCAGTGCGGTAAGTGCTCGCTTAACTATGTTA
ACTCGGCGGAGTTGCGAGTGCACTACGAACGGGCTCATGTCAATGAGGAACCAGTTAGCTGCCTTACCTG
TGGCAATCAGTTCCAAAACATGACCCTGCTGCGCGAGCACGAGCAAAGAAGTCACCAGAAGTCGAAGGTC
TGGCGCTGTGAGGTGTGCAACTTTGAGACGAAGACCAGATGGCGCAGGCGTCAGCATCAGTACGAGCACA
TGGATTACCCGTACAAGTGCCAGAAGTGCACCAGCGAGTTCGCTGATCGCAGCAAATTCCGCCAACATTC
CAAGAAGGTGCATGGCATCGAACTGAGCGACGAGCAGTTGGCTGAGATGTTCCGCGAGAAGAAGGGCTAC
ACCAATCGGCATGATGCATTCAACAAGTCGATTAACTCACTGGAGATTCCAGGCCTCACGGAAGACTGTT
TCACCGAGCTGGAGAGCCTGGGCGTAGACTATGACGCCATAACTACTGATCTCTTTGCCAGCTCCGCCGC
TCTGGACAACCTGCTCAATTTGATACCT
