>Addgene plasmid #34415 | KHBD00289 | addgene partial sequence | sequence record 42148 | M13-Rev 5'-CAGGAAACAGCTATGACC-3'
GATTTTATTTTGACTGATAGTGACCTGTTCGTTGCAACAAATTGATAAGCAATGCTTTCTTATAATGCCA
ACTTTGTACAAGAAAGTTGGCAAAGGTATCAAATTGAGCAGGTTGTCCAGAGCGGCGGAGCTGGCAAAGA
GATCAGTAGTTATGGCGTCATAGTCTACGCCCAGGCTCTCCAGCTCGGTGAAACAGTCTTCCGTGAGGCC
TGGAATCTCCAGTGAGTTAATCGACTTGTTGAATGCATCATGCCGATTGGTGTAGCCCTTCTTCTCGCGG
AACATCTCAGCCAACTGCTCGTCGCTCAGTTCGATGCCATGCACCTTCTTGGAATGTTGGCGGAATTTGC
TGCGATCAGCGAACTCGCTGGTGCACTTCTGGCACTTGTACGGGTAATCCATGTGCTCGTACTGATGCTG
ACGCCTGCGCCATCTGGTCTTCGTCTCAAAGTTGCACACCTCACAGCGCCAGACCTTCGACTTCTGGTGA
CTTCTTTGCTCGTGCTCGCGCAGCAGGGTCATGTTTTGGAACTGATTGCCACAGGTAAGGCAGCTAACTG
GTTCCTCATTGACATGAGCCCGTTCGTAGTGCACTCGCAACTCCGCCGAGTTAACATAGTTAAGCGAGCA
CTTACCGCACTGGTAGTGCCGCTCCGAGTGCCGCTTGCGATGCATCGTTA
