[The description below was written by a language model from this plasmid's Addgene catalogue record.]
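Description:
KHBD00289 is a Gateway entry-type clone built in the pDONR221 backbone, carrying the open reading frame of the Drosophila melanogaster gene CG12942 (FBgn0033569). The insert is recorded as 2058 bp in a backbone of about 2.5 kb once the donor cassette has been replaced. The plasmid is maintained in standard E. coli cloning strains as a high-copy plasmid under kanamycin selection. No feature table accompanies the record, so individual elements such as the origin of replication and the recombination sites are not itemised. As the insert was introduced by Gateway cloning into a pDONR vector, it would be expected to sit between attL sites produced by the BP reaction, with M13 forward and reverse primer sites flanking it for sequence verification.

The construct has no stated promoter, tag or reporter; like other pDONR-derived clones, it serves as a storage and shuttle plasmid rather than an expression vector. Its function is to pass the ORF by LR recombination into destination vectors that supply the promoter and any fusion partners. The depositor notes that ORFs in this collection were cloned open-ended, without a stop codon, which allows in-frame C-terminal fusions after transfer, and means that a downstream stop must be provided by the destination vector. The clone belongs to a collection associated with work on automated protein–DNA interaction screening of Drosophila regulatory elements, which suggests its intended use is generating CG12942 fusion proteins for such assays, although the record does not describe the protein's function or specify the destination vectors used.
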