Addgene plasmid #34415: KHBD00289
Depositing lab: Bart Deplancke. Depositing organization: Swiss Federal Institute of Technology (EPFL). Publication: Automated protein-DNA interaction screening of Drosophila regulatory elements. Korneel Hens, Jean-Daniel Feuz, Alina Isakova, Antonina Lagovitina, Andreas Massouras, Julien Bryois, Patrick Callaerts, Susan E. Celniker, Bart Deplancke. Nat Methods. 2011 Oct 30;8(12):1065-70. 10.1038/nmeth.1763 PubMed 22037703.
Backbone
  Vector backbone: pDONR221
  Backbone manufacturer: Invitrogen
  Backbone size w/o insert (bp): 2536
  Vector type: Gateway Donor Vector
Growth in bacteria
  Bacterial resistance: Kanamycin, 50 μg/mL
  Growth temperature: 37°C
  Growth strain: DH5alpha
  Copy number: High Copy
Gene/Insert
  Gene/Insert name: CG12942 (alt names: FBgn0033569; CG12942)
  Species: D. melanogaster (fly)
  Insert size (bp): 2058
  Entrez Gene: CG12942 (a.k.a. Dmel_CG12942, Dmel\CG12942)
  Cloning method: Gateway Cloning
  Sequencing primers: 5′ M13F; 3′ M13R
Terms and licenses: Academic/Nonprofit Terms; Industry Terms: Not Available to Industry
Depositor comments: Please note that the ORFs in this collection were cloned open-ended (without a stop codon).
How to cite: KHBD00289 was a gift from Bart Deplancke (Addgene plasmid # 34415 ; http://n2t.net/addgene:34415 ; RRID:Addgene_34415)
